Addgene plasmid #73098: CD44-isoform1-CD4d3+4-bio
Purpose: EXPRESs plasmid for human erythrocyte surface proteins encoding CD44-isoform1 with rat CD4d3+4-bio
Depositing lab: Gavin Wright. Depositing organization: Wellcome Sanger Institute. Publication: Basigin is a receptor essential for erythrocyte invasion by Plasmodium falciparum. Crosnier C, Bustamante LY, Bartholdson SJ, Bei AK, Theron M, Uchikawa M, Mboup S, Ndir O, Kwiatkowski DP, Duraisingh MT, Rayner JC, Wright GJ. Nature. 2011 Nov 9;480(7378):534-7. doi: 10.1038/nature10606. PubMed 22080952.
Backbone
  Vector backbone: pTT3
  Backbone manufacturer: Yves Durocher, NRC
  Backbone size w/o insert (bp): 6000
  Total vector size (bp): 8528
  Vector type: Mammalian Expression
Growth in bacteria
  Bacterial resistance: Ampicillin, 100 μg/mL
  Growth temperature: 37°C
  Growth strain: DH5alpha
  Copy number: Unknown
Gene/Insert
  Gene/Insert name: CD44 antigen isoform 1
  Species: H. sapiens (human)
  GenBank ID: NM_000610.3
  Entrez Gene: CD44 (a.k.a. CDW44, CSPG8, ECM-III, ECMR-III, H-CAM, HCELL, HUTCH-1, HUTCH-I, Hermes-1, IN, LHR, MC56, MDU2, MDU3, MIC4, Pgp1)
  Promoter: CMV
  Tag / fusion protein: ratCD4d3+4 (C terminal on insert); biotinylation peptide (C terminal on insert)
  Cloning method: Restriction Enzyme; 5′ cloning site NotI (not destroyed); 3′ cloning site AscI (not destroyed)
  Sequencing primers: 5′ CMW fwd
Resource information
  A portion of this plasmid was derived from a plasmid made by: pTT3 was obtained from Yves Durocher, National Research Council of Canada-Biotechnology Research Institute
Terms and licenses: Academic/Nonprofit Terms; Industry Terms: Not Available to Industry
How to cite: CD44-isoform1-CD4d3+4-bio was a gift from Gavin Wright (Addgene plasmid # 73098 ; http://n2t.net/addgene:73098 ; RRID:Addgene_73098)
