[The description below was written by a language model from this plasmid's Addgene catalogue record and pLannotate feature annotations shown in this document.]
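Description:
CD44-isoform1-CD4d3+4-bio is an 8.5 kb mammalian expression plasmid built on the pTT3 backbone, one of a set of EXPRESs constructs encoding human erythrocyte surface proteins. It is propagated in E. coli through a high-copy ColE1/pUC-type origin with ampicillin selection (AmpR, β-lactamase). The backbone also carries a fragment of the Epstein-Barr virus oriP, which can support episomal maintenance and enhanced transient expression in cells that supply EBNA1. No mammalian selection marker is annotated, consistent with transient use.

The expression cassette is driven by the human CMV immediate early enhancer and promoter. These are followed by adenovirus-derived leader and splice sequences and a chimeric intron fragment, elements that generally boost mRNA processing and translation; the short "PTP" hit on the opposite strand most likely reflects this adenoviral leader region rather than a functional gene. A fragment of a mouse immunoglobulin heavy chain signal sequence is annotated just upstream of the insert. The annotated CD44 segment is a fragment of human CD44 isoform 1, cloned between retained NotI and AscI sites. It runs directly into a rat Cd4 fragment corresponding to domains 3 and 4, which spans the plasmid's numbering origin. According to the catalogue entry, a biotinylation peptide lies at the C terminus, although it is not separately annotated in the feature table. A rabbit β-globin polyadenylation signal terminates the transcript.

The design points to production of recombinant CD44 protein carrying a CD4d3+4 tag, with a site for enzymatic biotinylation that allows capture on streptavidin. The associated work used such reagents to search for erythrocyte receptors involved in Plasmodium falciparum invasion.
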