Features (pLannotate 1.2.2; 19 found; start..end, strand, type, name):
    659..714     +  polyA_signal   β-globin poly(A) signal: rabbit β-globin polyadenylation signal (Gil and Proudfoot, 1987)
   1228..2909    -  rep_origin     oriP (fragment): Epstein-Barr virus oriP replication origin (Yates et al., 2000)
   3036..3140    +  promoter       AmpR promoter: bla
   3141..4001    +  CDS            AmpR: β-lactamase; bla; confers resistance to ampicillin, carbenicillin, and related antibiotics
   4172..4760    +  rep_origin     ori: high-copy-number ColE1/pMB1/pBR322/pUC origin of replication
   4943..5035    +  CDS            lacI (fragment): lac repressor; lacI; The lac repressor binds to the lac operator to inhibit transcription in E. coli. This inhibition can be relieved by adding lactose or isopropyl-β-D-thiogalactopyranoside (IPTG).
   5048..5069    +  protein_bind   CAP binding site: CAP binding activates transcription in the presence of cAMP. E. coli catabolite activator protein
   5084..5114    +  promoter       lac promoter: promoter for the E. coli lac operon
   5122..5138    +  protein_bind   lac operator: The lac repressor binds to the lac operator to inhibit transcription in E. coli. This inhibition can be relieved by adding lactose or isopropyl-β-D-thiogalactopyranoside (IPTG). lac repressor encoded by lacI
   5208..5224    +  promoter       tet promoter (fragment): E. coli promoter for tetracycline efflux protein gene
   5234..5259    -  CDS            bla(M) (fragment): β-lactamase lacking the signal sequence; bla(M); allows cytosolic expression of β-lactamase
   5433..5812    +  enhancer       CMV enhancer: human cytomegalovirus immediate early enhancer
   5814..6013    +  promoter       CMV promoter: human cytomegalovirus (CMV) immediate early promoter
   6081..6119    +  misc_feature   Ad SA (fragment): adenovirus major late transcript splice acceptor (Friedrich and Soriano, 1991)
   6152..6361    -  CDS            PTP (fragment): TERM_ADE02 - Experimental evidence at protein level: Swiss-Prot protein existence level 1. Protein covalently bound to the viral DNA that acts as a primer for viral genomic replication by DNA strand displacement. Assembles on the viral origin of replication in an initiation complex with viral polymerase, DBP, host NFIA and host POU2F1/OCT1. During initiation, the polymerase covalently couples the first dCTP with Ser- 580 of pTP. The terminal protein stimulates the template activity over 20 fold compared to protein-free templates. Neo-synthesized viral genomes are linked to two preterminal prot
   6392..6481    +  intron         chimeric intron (fragment): chimera between introns from adenovirus and immunoglobulin heavy chain genes
   6500..6546    +  CDS            IgH signal sequence (fragment): signal sequence from the mouse immunoglobulin heavy chain variable region
   6577..8520    +  CDS            CD44 (fragment): CD44_HUMAN - Also known as LHR, MDU2, MDU3, MIC4. Experimental evidence at protein level: Swiss-Prot protein existence level 1. Cell-surface receptor that plays a role in cell-cell interactions, cell adhesion and migration, helping them to sense and respond to changes in the tissue microenvironment (PubMed:16541107, PubMed:19703720, PubMed:22726066). Participates thereby in a wide variety of cellular functions including the activation, recirculation and homing of T-lymphocytes, hematopoiesis, inflammation and response to bacterial infection (PubMed:7528188). Engages, through its ectodomain, ex
   8521..553     +  CDS            Cd4 (fragment) (across the origin): CD4_RAT - Experimental evidence at protein level: Swiss-Prot protein existence level 1. Integral membrane glycoprotein that plays an essential role in the immune response and serves multiple functions in responses against both external and internal offenses. In T-cells, functions primarily as a coreceptor for MHC class II molecule:peptide complex. The antigens presented by class II peptides are derived from extracellular proteins while class I peptides are derived from cytosolic proteins. Interacts simultaneously with the T-cell receptor (TCR) and the MHC class II presented by antigen presenti
>Addgene plasmid #73098 | CD44-isoform1-CD4d3+4-bio | depositor full sequence | sequence record 136339 | CD44-isoform1-CD4d3+4-bio sequence 8528 bps
GTCGACCTCCATCACGGCCTATAAGAGTGAGGGGGAGTCAGCGGAGTTCTCCTTCCCACTCAACCTTGGA
GAGGAAAGCCTGCAGGGAGAGTTGAGATGGAAGGCAGAGAAGGCTCCTTCTTCCCAGTCCTGGATCACCT
TCTCCCTAAAGAACCAAAAGGTGTCTGTGCAGAAGTCTACTAGCAACCCCAAGTTCCAGCTGTCCGAAAC
GCTCCCACTCACCCTTCAGATACCCCAGGTCTCCCTTCAGTTTGCTGGTTCTGGCAACCTGACCCTGACT
CTGGACAGAGGGATACTGTATCAGGAAGTGAACCTGGTGGTGATGAAAGTGACTCAGCCCGACAGCAACA
CTTTGACCTGTGAGGTGATGGGACCCACCTCACCCAAGATGAGACTGATCTTGAAGCAGGAGAATCAGGA
GGCCAGGGTCTCCAGGCAGGAGAAAGTGATTCAAGTGCAGGCCCCTGAAGCAGGGGTGTGGCAATGTCTA
CTGAGTGAAGGTGAAGAGGTCAAGATGGACTCCAAGATCCAGGTTTTATCCAAAGGGTTGAATTCCGGAT
CACTGCATCATATTCTGGATGCACAGAAAATGGTGTGGAATCATCGTTAAGTCTAGACACGTGATTAATT
AAGGATCCCCCGACCTCGACCTCTGGCTAATAAAGGAAATTTATTTTCATTGCAATAGTGTGTTGGAATT
TTTTGTGTCTCTCACTCGGAAGGACATATGGGAGGGCAAATCATTTGGTCGAGATCCCTCGGAGATCTCT
AGCTAGAGGATCGATCCCCGCCCCGGACGAACTAAACCTGACTACGACATCTCTGCCCCTTCTTCGCGGG
GCAGTGCATGTAATCCCTTCAGTTGGTTGGTACAACTTGCCAACTGGGCCCTGTTCCACATGTGACACGG
GGGGGGACCAAACACAAAGGGGTTCTCTGACTGTAGTTGACATCCTTATAAATGGATGTGCACATTTGCC
AACACTGAGTGGCTTTCATCCTGGAGCAGACTTTGCAGTCTGTGGACTGCAACACAACATTGCCTTTATG
TGTAACTCTTGGCTGAAGCTCTTACACCAATGCTGGGGGACATGTACCTCCCAGGGGCCCAGGAAGACTA
CGGGAGGCTACACCAACGTCAATCAGAGGGGCCTGTGTAGCTACCGATAAGCGGACCCTCAAGAGGGCAT
TAGCAATAGTGTTTATAAGGCCCCCTTGTTAACCCTAAACGGGTAGCATATGCTTCCCGGGTAGTAGTAT
ATACTATCCAGACTAACCCTAATTCAATAGCATATGTTACCCAACGGGAAGCATATGCTATCGAATTAGG
GTTAGTAAAAGGGTCCTAAGGAACAGCGATATCTCCCACCCCATGAGCTGTCACGGTTTTATTTACATGG
GGTCAGGATTCCACGAGGGTAGTGAACCATTTTAGTCACAAGGGCAGTGGCTGAAGATCAAGGAGCGGGC
AGTGAACTCTCCTGAATCTTCGCCTGCTTCTTCATTCTCCTTCGTTTAGCTAATAGAATAACTGCTGAGT
TGTGAACAGTAAGGTGTATGTGAGGTGCTCGAAAACAAGGTTTCAGGTGACGCCCCCAGAATAAAATTTG
GACGGGGGGTTCAGTGGTGGCATTGTGCTATGACACCAATATAACCCTCACAAACCCCTTGGGCAATAAA
TACTAGTGTAGGAATGAAACATTCTGAATATCTTTAACAATAGAAATCCATGGGGTGGGGACAAGCCGTA
AAGACTGGATGTCCATCTCACACGAATTTATGGCTATGGGCAACACATAATCCTAGTGCAATATGATACT
GGGGTTATTAAGATGTGTCCCAGGCAGGGACCAAGACAGGTGAACCATGTTGTTACACTCTATTTGTAAC
AAGGGGAAAGAGAGTGGACGCCGACAGCAGCGGACTCCACTGGTTGTCTCTAACACCCCCGAAAATTAAA
CGGGGCTCCACGCCAATGGGGCCCATAAACAAAGACAAGTGGCCACTCTTTTTTTTGAAATTGTGGAGTG
GGGGCACGCGTCAGCCCCCACACGCCGCCCTGCGGTTTTGGACTGTAAAATAAGGGTGTAATAACTTGGC
TGATTGTAACCCCGCTAACCACTGCGGTCAAACCACTTGCCCACAAAACCACTAATGGCACCCCGGGGAA
TACCTGCATAAGTAGGTGGGCGGGCCAAGATAGGGGCGCGATTGCTGCGATCTGGAGGACAAATTACACA
CACTTGCGCCTGAGCGCCAAGCACAGGGTTGTTGGTCCTCATATTCACGAGGTCGCTGAGAGCACGGTGG
GCTAATGTTGCCATGGGTAGCATATACTACCCAAATATCTGGATAGCATATGCTATCCTAATCTATATCT
GGGTAGCATAGGCTATCCTAATCTATATCTGGGTAGCATATGCTATCCTAATCTATATCTGGGTAGTATA
TGCTATCCTAATTTATATCTGGGTAGCATAGGCTATCCTAATCTATATCTGGGTAGCATATGCTATCCTA
ATCTATATCTGGGTAGTATATGCTATCCTAATCTGTATCCGGGTAGCATATGCTATCCTAATAGAGATTA
GGGTAGTATATGCTATCCTAATTTATATCTGGGTAGCATATACTACCCAAATATCTGGATAGCATATGCT
ATCCTAATCTATATCTGGGTAGCATATGCTATCCTAATCTATATCTGGGTAGCATAGGCTATCCTAATCT
ATATCTGGGTAGCATATGCTATCCTAATCTATATCTGGGTAGTATATGCTATCCTAATTTATATCTGGGT
AGCATAGGCTATCCTAATCTATATCTGGGTAGCATATGCTATCCTAATCTATATCTGGGTAGTATATGCT
ATCCTAATCTGTATCCGGGTAGCATATGCTATCCTCATGATAAGCTGTCAAACATGAGAATTTTCTTGAA
GACGAAAGGGCCTCGTGATACGCCTATTTTTATAGGTTAATGTCATGATAATAATGGTTTCTTAGACGTC
AGGTGGCACTTTTCGGGGAAATGTGCGCGGAACCCCTATTTGTTTATTTTTCTAAATACATTCAAATATG
TATCCGCTCATGAGACAATAACCCTGATAAATGCTTCAATAATATTGAAAAAGGAAGAGTATGAGTATTC
AACATTTCCGTGTCGCCCTTATTCCCTTTTTTGCGGCATTTTGCCTTCCTGTTTTTGCTCACCCAGAAAC
GCTGGTGAAAGTAAAAGATGCTGAAGATCAGTTGGGTGCACGAGTGGGTTACATCGAACTGGATCTCAAC
AGCGGTAAGATCCTTGAGAGTTTTCGCCCCGAAGAACGTTTTCCAATGATGAGCACTTTTAAAGTTCTGC
TATGTGGCGCGGTATTATCCCGTGTTGACGCCGGGCAAGAGCAACTCGGTCGCCGCATACACTATTCTCA
GAATGACTTGGTTGAGTACTCACCAGTCACAGAAAAGCATCTTACGGATGGCATGACAGTAAGAGAATTA
TGCAGTGCTGCCATAACCATGAGTGATAACACTGCGGCCAACTTACTTCTGACAACGATCGGAGGACCGA
AGGAGCTAACCGCTTTTTTGCACAACATGGGGGATCATGTAACTCGCCTTGATCGTTGGGAACCGGAGCT
GAATGAAGCCATACCAAACGACGAGCGTGACACCACGATGCCTGCAGCAATGGCAACAACGTTGCGCAAA
CTATTAACTGGCGAACTACTTACTCTAGCTTCCCGGCAACAATTAATAGACTGGATGGAGGCGGATAAAG
TTGCAGGACCACTTCTGCGCTCGGCCCTTCCGGCTGGCTGGTTTATTGCTGATAAATCTGGAGCCGGTGA
GCGTGGGTCTCGCGGTATCATTGCAGCACTGGGGCCAGATGGTAAGCCCTCCCGTATCGTAGTTATCTAC
ACGACGGGGAGTCAGGCAACTATGGATGAACGAAATAGACAGATCGCTGAGATAGGTGCCTCACTGATTA
AGCATTGGTAACTGTCAGACCAAGTTTACTCATATATACTTTAGATTGATTTAAAACTTCATTTTTAATT
TAAAAGGATCTAGGTGAAGATCCTTTTTGATAATCTCATGACCAAAATCCCTTAACGTGAGTTTTCGTTC
CACTGAGCGTCAGACCCCGTAGAAAAGATCAAAGGATCTTCTTGAGATCCTTTTTTTCTGCGCGTAATCT
GCTGCTTGCAAACAAAAAAACCACCGCTACCAGCGGTGGTTTGTTTGCCGGATCAAGAGCTACCAACTCT
TTTTCCGAAGGTAACTGGCTTCAGCAGAGCGCAGATACCAAATACTGTTCTTCTAGTGTAGCCGTAGTTA
GGCCACCACTTCAAGAACTCTGTAGCACCGCCTACATACCTCGCTCTGCTAATCCTGTTACCAGTGGCTG
CTGCCAGTGGCGATAAGTCGTGTCTTACCGGGTTGGACTCAAGACGATAGTTACCGGATAAGGCGCAGCG
GTCGGGCTGAACGGGGGGTTCGTGCACACAGCCCAGCTTGGAGCGAACGACCTACACCGAACTGAGATAC
CTACAGCGTGAGCTATGAGAAAGCGCCACGCTTCCCGAAGGGAGAAAGGCGGACAGGTATCCGGTAAGCG
GCAGGGTCGGAACAGGAGAGCGCACGAGGGAGCTTCCAGGGGGAAACGCCTGGTATCTTTATAGTCCTGT
CGGGTTTCGCCACCTCTGACTTGAGCGTCGATTTTTGTGATGCTCGTCAGGGGGGCGGAGCCTATGGAAA
AACGCCAGCAACGCGGCCTTTTTACGGTTCCTGGCCTTTTGCTGGCCTTTTGCTCACATGTTCTTTCCTG
CGTTATCCCCTGATTCTGTGGATAACCGTATTACCGCCTTTGAGTGAGCTGATACCGCTCGCCGCAGCCG
AACGACCGAGCGCAGCGAGTCAGTGAGCGAGGAAGCGGAAGAGCGCCCAATACGCAAACCGCCTCTCCCC
GCGCGTTGGCCGATTCATTAATGCAGCTGGCACGACAGGTTTCCCGACTGGAAAGCGGGCAGTGAGCGCA
ACGCAATTAATGTGAGTTAGCTCACTCATTAGGCACCCCAGGCTTTACACTTTATGCTTCCGGCTCGTAT
GTTGTGTGGAATTGTGAGCGGATAACAATTTCACACAGGAAACAGCTATGACCATGATTACGCCAAGCTC
TAGCTAGAGGTCGACCAATTCTCATGTTTGACAGCTTATCATCGCAGATCCGGGCAACGTTGTTGCCATT
GCTGCAGGCGCAGAACTGGTAGGTATGGAAGATCTATACATTGAATCAATATTGGCAATTAGCCATATTA
GTCATTGGTTATATAGCATAAATCAATATTGGCTATTGGCCATTGCATACGTTGTATCTATATCATAATA
TGTACATTTATATTGGCTCATGTCCAATATGACCGCCATGTTGACATTGATTATTGACTAGTTATTAATA
GTAATCAATTACGGGGTCATTAGTTCATAGCCCATATATGGAGTTCCGCGTTACATAACTTACGGTAAAT
GGCCCGCCTGGCTGACCGCCCAACGACCCCCGCCCATTGACGTCAATAATGACGTATGTTCCCATAGTAA
CGCCAATAGGGACTTTCCATTGACGTCAATGGGTGGAGTATTTACGGTAAACTGCCCACTTGGCAGTACA
TCAAGTGTATCATATGCCAAGTCCGCCCCCTATTGACGTCAATGACGGTAAATGGCCCGCCTGGCATTAT
GCCCAGTACATGACCTTACGGGACTTTCCTACTTGGCAGTACATCTACGTATTAGTCATCGCTATTACCA
TGGTGATGCGGTTTTGGCAGTACACCAATGGGCGTGGATAGCGGTTTGACTCACGGGGATTTCCAAGTCT
CCACCCCATTGACGTCAATGGGAGTTTGTTTTGGCACCAAAATCAACGGGACTTTCCAAAATGTCGTAAT
AACCCCGCCCCGTTGACGCAAATGGGCGGTAGGCGTGTACGGTGGGAGGTCTATATAAGCAGAGCTCGTT
TAGTGAACCGTCAGATCCTCACTCTCTTCCGCATCGCTGTCTGCGAGGGCCAGCTGTTGGGCTCGCGGTT
GAGGACAAACTCTTCGCGGTCTTTCCAGTACTCTTGGATCGGAAACCCGTCGGCCTCCGAACGGTACTCC
GCCACCGAGGGACCTGAGCGAGTCCGCATCGACCGGATCGGAAAACCTCTCGAGAAAGGCGTCTAACCAG
TCACAGTCGCAAGGTAGGCTGAGCACCGTGGCGGGCGGCAGCGGGTGGCGGTCGGGGTTGTTTCTGGCGG
AGGTGCTGCTGATGATGTAATTAAAGTAGGCGGTCTTGAGACGGCGGATGGTCGAGGTGAGGTGTGGCAG
GCTTGAGATCCAGCTGTTGGGGTGAGTACTCCCTCTCAAAAGCGGGCATTACTTCTGCGCTAAGATTGTC
AGTTTCCAAAAACGAGGAGGATTTGATATTCACCTGGCCCGATCTGGCCATACACTTGAGTGACAATGAC
ATCCACTTTGCCTTTCTCTCCACAGGTGTCCACTCCCAGGTCCAAGTTTAAACTGCGGCCGCCACCATGG
ACAAGTTCTGGTGGCACGCCGCCTGGGGACTGTGTCTGGTGCCTCTGAGCCTGGCCCAGATCGACCTGAA
CATCACCTGTCGGTTCGCCGGCGTGTTCCACGTGGAGAAGAACGGCCGGTACAGCATCAGCAGAACCGAG
GCCGCCGACCTGTGCAAGGCCTTCAACAGCACCCTGCCCACCATGGCCCAGATGGAAAAGGCCCTGAGCA
TCGGCTTCGAGACATGCAGATACGGCTTCATCGAGGGCCACGTGGTCATCCCCCGGATCCACCCCAATAG
CATCTGCGCCGCCAACAACACCGGCGTGTACATCCTGACCAGCAACACCAGCCAGTACGACACCTACTGC
TTCAACGCCAGCGCCCCTCCCGAGGAAGATTGCACCAGCGTCACCGATCTGCCCAACGCCTTCGACGGCC
CTATCACCATCACCATCGTGAACCGGGACGGCACCAGATACGTGCAGAAGGGCGAGTACCGGACCAACCC
CGAGGACATCTACCCCAGCAACCCCACCGACGACGATGTGTCCAGCGGCAGCAGCAGCGAGAGAAGCAGC
ACCAGCGGCGGCTACATCTTCTACACCTTCAGCACCGTGCACCCCATCCCCGACGAGGACAGCCCCTGGA
TCACCGACTCCACCGACAGAATCCCCGCCACCACCCTGATGAGCACCAGCGCCACAGCCACCGAGACAGC
CACCAAGCGGCAGGAAACCTGGGACTGGTTCAGCTGGCTGTTCCTGCCCAGCGAGAGCAAGAACCATCTG
CACACCACCACCCAGATGGCCGGCACCAGCTCCAATACCATCAGCGCCGGCTGGGAGCCCAACGAGGAAA
ACGAGGACGAGCGGGACAGACACCTGAGCTTCAGCGGCAGCGGCATCGACGACGACGAGGACTTCATCAG
CAGCACCATCAGCACCACCCCCAGAGCCTTCGACCACACCAAGCAGAACCAGGACTGGACCCAGTGGAAC
CCCAGCCACAGCAACCCTGAGGTGCTGCTGCAGACCACCACACGGATGACCGACGTCGATAGAAACGGCA
CCACCGCCTACGAGGGCAACTGGAACCCTGAGGCCCACCCCCCTCTGATCCACCACGAGCACCACGAAGA
GGAAGAGACACCCCACAGCACCAGCACCATCCAGGCCACCCCTAGCTCTACCACCGAGGAAACCGCCACC
CAGAAAGAGCAGTGGTTCGGCAACCGGTGGCACGAGGGCTACAGACAGACCCCCAGAGAGGACTCTCACT
CCACCACAGGCACAGCCGCTGCCTCTGCCCACACCTCTCACCCCATGCAGGGCAGAACCACCCCAAGCCC
CGAGGATAGCAGCTGGACCGACTTCTTCAACCCCATCAGCCACCCCATGGGCAGAGGACACCAGGCTGGC
AGACGGATGGACATGGACAGCTCCCACAGCACAACCCTGCAGCCCACCGCCAACCCTAATACCGGCCTGG
TGGAGGACCTGGACAGAACCGGCCCTCTGAGCATGACCACTCAGCAGTCTAACAGCCAGAGCTTCAGCAC
CAGCCACGAGGGCCTGGAAGAGGACAAGGACCACCCCACCACCTCCACCCTGACCTCCAGCAACCGGAAC
GACGTGACCGGCGGCAGAAGAGATCCCAACCACAGCGAGGGCAGCACCACACTGCTGGAAGGCTACACCA
GCCACTACCCCCACACCAAAGAGAGCCGGACCTTCATCCCCGTGACCAGCGCCAAGACCGGCAGCTTTGG
CGTGACAGCCGTGACCGTGGGCGACAGCAACAGCAACGTGAACCGGTCCCTGAGCGGCGACCAGGACACC
TTTCACCCTAGCGGCGGCAGCCACACAACACACGGCAGCGAGAGCGACGGCCACTCTCACGGCTCTCAGG
AAGGCGGAGCCAACACCACCTCCGGCCCCATCAGAACCCCCCAGATCCCTGGCGCGCC
