>Addgene plasmid #73098 | CD44-isoform1-CD4d3+4-bio | addgene partial sequence | sequence record 140374 | rb_glob_PA_term-R 5'-CCCATATGTCCTTCCGAGTG-3'
ATAAATTTCCTTTATTAGCCAGAGGTCGAGGTCGGGGGATCCTTAATTAATCACGTGTCTAGACTTAACG
ATGATTCCACACCATTTTCTGTGCATCCAGAATATGATGCAGTGATCCGGAATTCAACCCTTTGGATAAA
ACCTGGATCTTGGAGTCCATCTTGACCTCTTCACCTTCACTCAGTAGACATTGCCACACCCCTGCTTCAG
GGGCCTGCACTTGAATCACTTTCTCCTGCCTGGAGACCCTGGCCTCCTGATTCTCCTGCTTCAAGATCAG
TCTCATCTTGGGTGAGGTGGGTCCCATCACCTCACAGGTCAAAGTGTTGCTGTCGGGCTGAGTCACTTTC
ATCACCACCAGGTTCACTTCCTGATACAGTATCCCTCTGTCCAGAGTCAGGGTCAGGTTGCCAGAACCAG
CAAACTGAAGGGAGACCTGGGGTATCTGAAGGGTGAGTGGGAGCGTTTCGGACAGCTGGAACTTGGGGTT
GCTAGTAGACTTCTGCACAGACACCTTTTGGTTCTTTAGGGAGAAGGTGATCCAGGACTGGGAAGAAGGA
GCCTTCTCTGCCTTCCATCTCAACTCTCCCTGCAGGCTTTCCTCTCCAAGGTTGAGTGGGAAGGAGAACT
CCGCTGACTCCCCCTCACTCTTATAGGCCGTGATGGAGGTCGACGGCGCGCCAGGGATCTGGGGGGTTCT
GATGGGGCCGGAGGTGGTGTTGGCTCCGCCTTCCTGAGAGCCGTGAGAGTGGCCGTCGCTCTCGCTGCCG
TGTGTTGTGTGGCTGCCGCCGCTAGGGTGAA
