>Addgene plasmid #73098 | CD44-isoform1-CD4d3+4-bio | addgene partial sequence | sequence record 140751 | pMT2-F 5'-TTGCCTTTCTCTCCACAGGT-3'
AGTTCTGGTGGCACGCCGCCTGGGGACTGTGTCTGGTGCCTCTGAGCCTGGCCCAGATCGACCTGAACAT
CACCTGTCGGTTCGCCGGCGTGTTCCACGTGGAGAAGAACGGCCGGTACAGCATCAGCAGAACCGAGGCC
GCCGACCTGTGCAAGGCCTTCAACAGCACCCTGCCCACCATGGCCCAGATGGAAAAGGCCCTGAGCATCG
GCTTCGAGACATGCAGATACGGCTTCATCGAGGGCCACGTGGTCATCCCCCGGATCCACCCCAATAGCAT
CTGCGCCGCCAACAACACCGGCGTGTACATCCTGACCAGCAACACCAGCCAGTACGACACCTACTGCTTC
AACGCCAGCGCCCCTCCCGAGGAAGATTGCACCAGCGTCACCGATCTGCCCAACGCCTTCGACGGCCCTA
TCACCATCACCATCGTGAACCGGGACGGCACCAGATACGTGCAGAAGGGCGAGTACCGGACCAACCCCGA
GGACATCTACCCCAGCAACCCCACCGACGACGATGTGTCCAGCGGCAGCAGCAGCGAGAGAAGCAGCACC
AGCGGCGGCTACATCTTCTACACCTTCAGCACCGTGCACCCCATCCCCGACGAGGACAGCCCCTGGATCA
CCGACTCCACCGACAGAATCCCCGCCACCACCCTGATGAGCACCAGCGCCACAGCCACCGAGACAGCCAC
CAAGCGGCAGGAAACCTGGGACTGGTTCAGCTGGCTGTTCCTGCCCAGCGAGAGCAAGAACCATCTGCAC
ACCACCACCCAGATGGCCGGCACCAGCTCCAATACCATCAGCGCCG
